Addgene plasmid #185851: pILGFP3A2 (1)
Purpose: Testing the TEF1 promoter appended with 2 tetracycline riboswitch using a green fluorescence protein as the reporter
Depositing lab: Claudia Vickers. Depositing organization: University of Queensland. Publication: Engineering eukaryote-like regulatory circuits to expand artificial control mechanisms for metabolic engineering in Saccharomyces cerevisiae. Peng B, Bandari NC, Lu Z, Howard CB, Scott C, Trau M, Dumsday G, Vickers CE. Commun Biol. 2022 Feb 16;5(1):135. doi: 10.1038/s42003-022-03070-z. PubMed 35173283.
Backbone
  Vector backbone: pUC19
  Vector type: Yeast Expression
Growth in bacteria
  Bacterial resistance: Ampicillin, 100 μg/mL
  Growth temperature: 37°C
  Growth strain: DH5alpha
  Copy number: High Copy
Gene/Insert
  Gene/Insert name: PURA3>KlURA3>TAgTEF1-PTEF1>2*TcRb>yEGFP>TPGK1-TURA3
  Species: Synthetic
  Mutation: None
  Cloning method: Gibson Cloning
Terms and licenses: Academic/Nonprofit Terms; Industry Terms: Not Available to Industry
How to cite: pILGFP3A2 (1) was a gift from Claudia Vickers (Addgene plasmid # 185851 ; http://n2t.net/addgene:185851 ; RRID:Addgene_185851)
