[The description below was written by a language model from this plasmid's Addgene catalogue record and pLannotate feature annotations shown in this document.]
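Description:
pILGFP3A2 (1) is a yeast expression reporter plasmid built on the pUC19 backbone by Gibson assembly. In E. coli it is maintained at high copy through the ColE1/pUC origin and selected with ampicillin via the β-lactamase gene. Remnants of the pUC lac region (lac promoter and operator, CAP site, lacZα fragment) flank the insert. No yeast replication origin (2μ or CEN/ARS) is annotated. The cassette is bracketed by a URA3 promoter fragment at one end and a short URA3 fragment or terminator region at the other, an arrangement consistent with integration at the chromosomal ura3 locus by homologous recombination, although the record does not state this explicitly.

The synthetic insert carries two units. The first is a uracil auxotrophic marker, named in the record as KlURA3 (the annotation tool matched it to the S. cerevisiae URA3 protein by homology). It is driven by the URA3 promoter fragment and, according to the insert name, ends in the AgTEF1 terminator. A single loxP site is annotated downstream of it; its purpose is not stated. The second unit is the test cassette: the constitutive S. cerevisiae TEF1 promoter followed by two copies of a tetracycline riboswitch (not separately annotated, but presumably lying between the promoter and the start codon), then yeast-enhanced GFP (detected as GFPmut3) and the PGK1 terminator. Tetracycline-binding aptamers placed in a 5′ untranslated region typically hinder translation when ligand is bound, so GFP fluorescence reports how strongly the riboswitches modulate TEF1-driven expression. The plasmid was made to characterise this riboswitch-appended promoter as a control element for regulatory circuits in S. cerevisiae metabolic engineering.
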