Features (pLannotate 1.2.2; 17 found; start..end, strand, type, name):
      6..719     +  CDS            GFPmut3: GFPmut3 is a basic (constitutively fluorescent) green fluorescent protein published in 1996, derived from Aequorea victoria. It is reported to be a very rapidly-maturing weak dimer.
    729..999     +  terminator     PGK1 terminator: S. cerevisae PGK1; transcription terminator for 3-phosphoglycerate kinase gene
   1035..1134    +  CDS            URA3 (fragment): orotidine-5'-phosphate decarboxylase, required for uracil biosynthesis; S. cerevisiae URA3; yeast auxotrophic marker, counterselectable with 5-fluoroorotic acid (5-FOA)
   1288..1304    -  protein_bind   lac operator: The lac repressor binds to the lac operator to inhibit transcription in E. coli. This inhibition can be relieved by adding lactose or isopropyl-β-D-thiogalactopyranoside (IPTG). lac repressor encoded by lacI
   1312..1342    -  promoter       lac promoter: promoter for the E. coli lac operon
   1357..1378    -  protein_bind   CAP binding site: CAP binding activates transcription in the presence of cAMP. E. coli catabolite activator protein
   1391..1483    -  CDS            lacI (fragment): lac repressor; lacI; The lac repressor binds to the lac operator to inhibit transcription in E. coli. This inhibition can be relieved by adding lactose or isopropyl-β-D-thiogalactopyranoside (IPTG).
   1666..2254    -  rep_origin     ori: high-copy-number ColE1/pMB1/pBR322/pUC origin of replication
   2425..3285    -  CDS            AmpR: β-lactamase; bla; confers resistance to ampicillin, carbenicillin, and related antibiotics
   3286..3390    -  promoter       AmpR promoter: bla
   3485..3520    +  CDS            rop (fragment): Rop protein, which maintains plasmids at low copy number; rop
   3622..3721    +  misc_feature   bom (fragment): basis of mobility region from pBR322
   3727..3884    -  CDS            lacZα (fragment): LacZα fragment of β-galactosidase; lacZ fragment
   3891..4054    +  promoter       URA3 promoter (fragment): S. cerevisiae URA3
   4057..4842    +  CDS            URA3: PYRF_YEAST - Experimental evidence at protein level: Swiss-Prot protein existence level 1. From Saccharomyces cerevisiae (strain ATCC 204508 / S288c) (Baker's yeast).
   4994..5027    +  protein_bind   loxP: Cre-mediated recombination occurs in the 8-bp core sequence (GCATACAT). Cre recombinase
   5253..5660    +  promoter       TEF1 promoter: S. cerevisiae TEF1; promoter for EF-1α
>Addgene plasmid #185851 | pILGFP3A2 (1) | addgene full sequence | sequence record 370760 | Addgene NGS Result
CCAAAATGTCTAAAGGTGAAGAATTATTCACTGGTGTTGTCCCAATTTTGGTTGAATTAGATGGTGATGT
TAATGGTCACAAATTTTCTGTCTCCGGTGAAGGTGAAGGTGATGCTACTTACGGTAAATTGACCTTAAAA
TTTATTTGTACTACTGGTAAATTGCCAGTTCCATGGCCAACCTTAGTCACTACTTTCGGTTATGGTGTTC
AATGTTTTGCGAGATACCCAGATCATATGAAACAACATGACTTTTTCAAGTCTGCCATGCCAGAAGGTTA
TGTTCAAGAAAGAACTATTTTTTTCAAAGATGACGGTAACTACAAGACCAGAGCTGAAGTCAAGTTTGAA
GGTGATACCTTAGTTAATAGAATCGAATTAAAAGGTATTGATTTTAAAGAAGATGGTAACATTTTAGGTC
ACAAATTGGAATACAACTATAACTCTCACAATGTTTACATCATGGCTGACAAACAAAAGAATGGTATCAA
AGTTAACTTCAAAATTAGACACAACATTGAAGATGGTTCTGTTCAATTAGCTGACCATTATCAACAAAAT
ACTCCAATTGGTGATGGTCCAGTCTTGTTACCAGACAACCATTACTTATCCACTCAATCTGCCTTATCCA
AAGATCCAAACGAAAAGAGAGACCACATGGTCTTGTTAGAATTTGTTACTGCTGCTGGTATTACCCATGG
TATGGATGAATTGTACAAAAGATCTTAAATTGAATTGAATTGAAATCGATAGATCAATTTTTTTCTTTTC
TCTTTCCCCATCCTTTACGCTAAAATAATAGTTTATTTTATTTTTTGAATATTTTTTATTTATATACGTA
TATATAGACTATTATTTATCTTTTAATGATTATTAAGATTTTTATTAAAAAAAAATTCGCTCCTCTTTTA
ATGCCTTTATGCAGTTTTTTTTTCCCATTCGATATTTCTATGTTCGGGTTCAGCGTATTTTAAGTTTAAT
AACTCGAAAATTCTGCGTTCGTTAAAGCTTTCGAGAAGGATATTATTTACTAGTAGGACTATTTGCAAAG
GGAAGGGATGCTAAGGTAGAGGGTGAACGTTACAGAAAAGCAGGCTGGGAAGCATATTTGAGAAGATGCG
GCCAGCAAAACTAAAAAACTGTATTATAAGTAAATGCATGTATACTAAACTCACAAATTAGAGCTTCAAT
TTAATTATATCAGTTATTACCCGGGAATCTCGGTCGTAATGATTTAAATGCATGCAAGCTTGGCGTAATC
ATGGTCATAGCTGTTTCCTGTGTGAAATTGTTATCCGCTCACAATTCCACACAACATACGAGCCGGAAGC
ATAAAGTGTAAAGCCTGGGGTGCCTAATGAGTGAGCTAACTCACATTAATTGCGTTGCGCTCACTGCCCG
CTTTCCAGTCGGGAAACCTGTCGTGCCAGCTGCATTAATGAATCGGCCAACGCGCGGGGAGAGGCGGTTT
GCGTATTGGGCGCTCTTCCGCTTCCTCGCTCACTGACTCGCTGCGCTCGGTCGTTCGGCTGCGGCGAGCG
GTATCAGCTCACTCAAAGGCGGTAATACGGTTATCCACAGAATCAGGGGATAACGCAGGAAAGAACATGT
GAGCAAAAGGCCAGCAAAAGGCCAGGAACCGTAAAAAGGCCGCGTTGCTGGCGTTTTTCCATAGGCTCCG
CCCCCCTGACGAGCATCACAAAAATCGACGCTCAAGTCAGAGGTGGCGAAACCCGACAGGACTATAAAGA
TACCAGGCGTTTCCCCCTGGAAGCTCCCTCGTGCGCTCTCCTGTTCCGACCCTGCCGCTTACCGGATACC
TGTCCGCCTTTCTCCCTTCGGGAAGCGTGGCGCTTTCTCATAGCTCACGCTGTAGGTATCTCAGTTCGGT
GTAGGTCGTTCGCTCCAAGCTGGGCTGTGTGCACGAACCCCCCGTTCAGCCCGACCGCTGCGCCTTATCC
GGTAACTATCGTCTTGAGTCCAACCCGGTAAGACACGACTTATCGCCACTGGCAGCAGCCACTGGTAACA
GGATTAGCAGAGCGAGGTATGTAGGCGGTGCTACAGAGTTCTTGAAGTGGTGGCCTAACTACGGCTACAC
TAGAAGAACAGTATTTGGTATCTGCGCTCTGCTGAAGCCAGTTACCTTCGGAAAAAGAGTTGGTAGCTCT
TGATCCGGCAAACAAACCACCGCTGGTAGCGGTGGTTTTTTTGTTTGCAAGCAGCAGATTACGCGCAGAA
AAAAAGGATCTCAAGAAGATCCTTTGATCTTTTCTACGGGGTCTGACGCTCAGTGGAACGAAAACTCACG
TTAAGGGATTTTGGTCATGAGATTATCAAAAAGGATCTTCACCTAGATCCTTTTAAATTAAAAATGAAGT
TTTAAATCAATCTAAAGTATATATGAGTAAACTTGGTCTGACAGTTACCAATGCTTAATCAGTGAGGCAC
CTATCTCAGCGATCTGTCTATTTCGTTCATCCATAGTTGCCTGACTCCCCGTCGTGTAGATAACTACGAT
ACGGGAGGGCTTACCATCTGGCCCCAGTGCTGCAATGATACCGCGAGACCCACGCTCACCGGCTCCAGAT
TTATCAGCAATAAACCAGCCAGCCGGAAGGGCCGAGCGCAGAAGTGGTCCTGCAACTTTATCCGCCTCCA
TCCAGTCTATTAATTGTTGCCGGGAAGCTAGAGTAAGTAGTTCGCCAGTTAATAGTTTGCGCAACGTTGT
TGCCATTGCTACAGGCATCGTGGTGTCACGCTCGTCGTTTGGTATGGCTTCATTCAGCTCCGGTTCCCAA
CGATCAAGGCGAGTTACATGATCCCCCATGTTGTGCAAAAAAGCGGTTAGCTCCTTCGGTCCTCCGATCG
TTGTCAGAAGTAAGTTGGCCGCAGTGTTATCACTCATGGTTATGGCAGCACTGCATAATTCTCTTACTGT
CATGCCATCCGTAAGATGCTTTTCTGTGACTGGTGAGTACTCAACCAAGTCATTCTGAGAATAGTGTATG
CGGCGACCGAGTTGCTCTTGCCCGGCGTCAATACGGGATAATACCGCGCCACATAGCAGAACTTTAAAAG
TGCTCATCATTGGAAAACGTTCTTCGGGGCGAAAACTCTCAAGGATCTTACCGCTGTTGAGATCCAGTTC
GATGTAACCCACTCGTGCACCCAACTGATCTTCAGCATCTTTTACTTTCACCAGCGTTTCTGGGTGAGCA
AAAACAGGAAGGCAAAATGCCGCAAAAAAGGGAATAAGGGCGACACGGAAATGTTGAATACTCATACTCT
TCCTTTTTCAATATTATTGAAGCATTTATCAGGGTTATTGTCTCATGAGCGGATACATATTTGAATGTAT
TTAGAAAAATAAACAAATAGGGGTTCCGCGCACATTTCCCCGAAAAGTGCCACCTGACGTCTAAGAAACC
ATTATTATCATGACATTAACCTATAAAAATAGGCGTATCACGAGGCCCTTTCGTCTCGCGCGTTTCGGTG
ATGACGGTGAAAACCTCTGACACATGCAGCTCCCGGAGACGGTCACAGCTTGTCTGTAAGCGGATGCCGG
GAGCAGACAAGCCCGTCAGGGCGCGTCAGCGGGTGTTGGCGGGTGTCGGGGCTGGCTTAACTATGCGGCA
TCAGAGCAGATTGTACTGAGAGTGCACCATATGCGGTGTGAAATACCGCACAGATGCGTAAGGAGAAAAT
ACCGCATCAGGCGCCATTCGCCATTCAGGCTGCGCAACTGTTGGGAAGGGCGATCGGTGCGGGCCTCTTC
GCTATTACGCCAGCTGGCGAAAGGGGGATGTGCTGCAAGGCGATTAAGTTGGGTAACGCCAGGGTTTTCC
CAGTCACGACGTTGTAAAACGACGGCCAGTGAATTCATTTAAATTTTTTTGATTCGGTAATCTCCGAACA
GAAGGAAGAACGAAGGAAGGAGCACAGACTTAGATTGGTATATATACGCATATGTAGTGTTGAAGAAACA
TGAAATTGCCCAGTATTCTTAACCCAACTGCACAGAACAAAAACCTGCAGGAAACGAAGATAAAACATGT
CCACAAAATCATATACCAGTAGAGCTGAGACTCATGCAAGTCCGGTTGCATCGAAACTTTTACGTTTAAT
GGATGAAAAGAAGACCAATTTGTGTGCTTCTCTTGACGTTCGTTCGACTGATGAGCTATTGAAACTTGTT
GAAACGTTGGGTCCATACATTTGCCTTTTGAAAACACACGTTGATATCTTGGATGATTTCAGTTATGAGG
GTACTGTCGTTCCATTGAAAGCATTGGCAGAGAAATACAAGTTCTTGATATTTGAGGACAGAAAATTCGC
CGATATCGGTAACACAGTCAAATTACAATATACATCGGGCGTTTACCGTATCGCAGAATGGTCTGATATC
ACCAACGCCCACGGGGTTACTGGTGCTGGTATTGTTGCTGGCTTGAAACAAGGTGCGCAAGAGGTCACCA
AAGAACCAAGGGGATTATTGATGCTTGCTGAATTGTCTTCCAAGGGTTCTCTAGCACACGGTGAATATAC
TAAGGGTACCGTTGATATTGCAAAGAGTGATAAAGATTTCGTTATTGGGTTCATTGCTCAGAACGATATG
GGAGGAAGAGAAGAAGGGTTTGATTGGCTAATCATGACCCCAGGTGTAGGTTTAGACGACAAAGGCGATG
CATTGGGTCAGCAGTACAGAACCGTCGACGAAGTTGTAAGTGGTGGATCAGATATCATCATTGTTGGCAG
AGGACTTTTCGCCAAGGGTAGAGATCCTAAGGTTGAAGGTGAAAGATACAGAAATGCTGGATGGGAAGCG
TACCAAAAGAGAATCAGCGCTCCCCATTAATTATACAGGAAACTTAATAGAACAAATCACATATTTAATC
TAATAGCCACCTGCATTGGCACGGTGCAACACTACTTCAACTTCATCTTACAAAAAGATCACGTGATCTG
TTGTATTGGGATCTCTAGACCTAATAACTTCGTATAGCATACATTATACGAAGTTATATTAAGGGTTGCT
CGAGAAAGAGCTCCAGAAAGCGACCACCCAACTTTGGCTGATAATAGCGTATAAACAATGCATACTTTGT
ACGTTCAAAATACAATGCAGTAGATATATTTATGCATATTACATATAATACATATCACATAGGAAGCAAC
AGGCGCGTTGGACTTTTAATTTTCGAGGACCGCGAATCCTTACATCACACCCAATCCCCCACAAGTGATC
CCCCACACACCATAGCTTCAAAATGTTTCTACTCCTTTTTTACTCTTCCAGATTTTCTCGGACTCCGCGC
ATCGCCGTACCACTTCAAAACACCCAAGCACAGCATACTAAATTTCCCCTCTTTCTTCCTCTAGGGTGTC
GTTAATTACCCGTACTAAAGGTTTGGAAAAGAAAAAAGAGACCGCCTCGTTTCTTTTTCTTCGTCGAAAA
AGGCAATAAAAATTTTTATCACGTTTCTTTTTCTTGAAAATTTTTTTTTTTGATTTTTTTCTCTTTCGAT
GACCTCCCATTGATATTTAAGTTAATAAACGGTCTTCAATTTCTCAAGTTTCAGTTTCATTTTTCTTGTT
CTATTACAACTTTTTTTACTTCTTGCTCATTAGAAAGAAAGCATAGCAATCTAATCTAAGTTTTAATTAC
AAACGGCCTAAAACATACCAGATCGCCACCCGCGCTTTAATCTGGAGAGGTGAAGAATACGACCACCTAG
GCCAACTCGCAAATCAACAACTCTCAATTCAAGGCCTAAAACATACCAGATCGCCACCCGCGCTTTAATC
TGGAGAGGTGAAGAATACGACCACCTAGG
